Addgene plasmid #193593: pXPR_003 sgNFkB2 guide 1
Purpose: NFkB2 knockout
Depositing lab: William Hahn. Depositing organization: Dana-Farber Cancer Institute. Publication: Systematic interrogation of tumor cell resistance to CAR T cell therapy in pancreatic cancer. Hagel KR, Arafeh R, Gang S, Arnoff TE, Larson RC, Doench JG, Mathewson ND, Wucherpfennig KW, Maus MV, Hahn WC. Cancer Res. 2022 Dec 22:CAN-22-2245. doi: 10.1158/0008-5472.CAN-22-2245. PubMed 36548402.
Backbone
  Vector backbone: pXPR_003
  Vector type: Lentiviral
  Selectable markers: Puromycin
Growth in bacteria
  Bacterial resistance: Ampicillin, 100 μg/mL
  Growth temperature: 30°C
  Growth strain: NEB Stable
  Copy number: High Copy
Gene/Insert
  Gene/Insert name: sgNFkB2 guide 1
  gRNA/shRNA sequence: GGGACCAGCCAAGATCGAGG
  Species: H. sapiens (human)
  Entrez Gene: NFKB2 (a.k.a. CVID10, H2TF1, LYT-10, LYT10, NF-kB2, p100, p49/p100, p52)
  Cloning method: Restriction Enzyme; 5′ cloning site Unknown (unknown if destroyed); 3′ cloning site Unknown (unknown if destroyed)
Terms and licenses: Academic/Nonprofit Terms; Industry Terms: Not Available to Industry
How to cite: pXPR_003 sgNFkB2 guide 1 was a gift from William Hahn (Addgene plasmid # 193593 ; http://n2t.net/addgene:193593 ; RRID:Addgene_193593)
