[The description below was written by a language model from this plasmid's Addgene catalogue record and pLannotate feature annotations shown in this document.]
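Description:
pXPR_003 sgNFkB2 guide 1 is a lentiviral CRISPR guide-expression plasmid built on the pXPR_003 backbone and carrying a single guide RNA against human NFKB2 (the gene encoding p100/p52), intended for gene knockout. The 8.3 kb plasmid is maintained in E. coli through a high-copy ColE1/pUC-type origin with ampicillin resistance (β-lactamase). It also carries an f1 origin, and remnants of a lac/lacZα cloning region with flanking T3 and T7 promoters are annotated in the bacterial backbone.

The transfer cassette has a third-generation, self-inactivating layout. An RSV promoter fused to a truncated HIV-1 5' LTR drives genomic RNA production in packaging cells. It is followed by the Ψ packaging signal with a partial gag sequence, the Rev response element, a short env fragment, a cPPT/CTS and a ΔU3 3' LTR. An SV40 polyadenylation signal and SV40 origin lie downstream of the 3' LTR. Within the provirus, a human U6 RNA polymerase III promoter transcribes the NFKB2-targeting spacer joined to the Streptococcus pyogenes Cas9 guide scaffold. A separate EF-1α promoter with its intron A drives puromycin N-acetyltransferase, followed by a WPRE to enhance expression, so transduced mammalian cells can be selected with puromycin.

No Cas9 coding sequence is annotated, so the nuclease must be provided separately, for example from a Cas9-expressing cell line. The cloning sites used to insert the guide are not recorded. The associated study examined tumour cell resistance to CAR T cell therapy in pancreatic cancer, which suggests the construct was used to disrupt individual candidate genes in that setting.
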