Features (pLannotate 1.2.2; 29 found; start..end, strand, type, name):
      3..158     +  CDS            env (fragment): ENV_HV1H2 - Experimental evidence at protein level: Swiss-Prot protein existence level 1. [Transmembrane protein gp41]: Acts as a class I viral fusion protein. Under the current model, the protein has at least 3 conformational states: pre-fusion native state, pre-hairpin intermediate state, and post-fusion hairpin state. During fusion of viral and target intracellular membranes, the coiled coil regions (heptad repeats) assume a trimer-of-hairpins structure, positioning the fusion peptide in close proximity to the C-terminal region of the ectodomain. The formation of this structure appears to d
    162..402     +  promoter       U6 promoter: RNA polymerase III promoter for human U6 snRNA
    432..507     +  misc_RNA       gRNA scaffold: guide RNA scaffold for the Streptococcus pyogenes CRISPR/Cas9 system
    563..680     +  misc_feature   cPPT/CTS: central polypurine tract and central termination sequence of HIV-1
    746..812     +  CDS            small t antigen (fragment): SV40 (simian virus 40) small t antigen
    838..1049    +  promoter       EF-1α core promoter: core promoter for human elongation factor EF-1α
   1050..1988    +  intron         EF-1α intron A: intron upstream of the start codon of human EF-1α
   2010..2609    +  CDS            PuroR (fragment): puromycin N-acetyltransferase; pac from Streptomyces; confers resistance to puromycin
   2625..3213    +  misc_feature   WPRE: woodchuck hepatitis virus posttranscriptional regulatory element
   3264..3283    +  misc_feature   cPPT/CTS (fragment): central polypurine tract and central termination sequence of HIV-1
   3285..3518    +  LTR            3' LTR (ΔU3): self-inactivating 3' long terminal repeat (LTR) from HIV-1
   3596..3717    +  polyA_signal   SV40 poly(A) signal: SV40 polyadenylation signal
   3757..3892    +  rep_origin     SV40 ori: SV40 origin of replication
   3913..3931    -  promoter       T7 promoter: promoter for bacteriophage T7 RNA polymerase
   3939..4094    +  CDS            lacZα (fragment): LacZα fragment of β-galactosidase; lacZ fragment
   4099..4527    +  rep_origin     f1 ori (sequence partly withheld): f1 bacteriophage origin of replication; arrow indicates direction of (+) strand synthesis
   4580..4684    +  promoter       AmpR promoter: bla
   4685..5545    +  CDS            AmpR: β-lactamase; bla; confers resistance to ampicillin, carbenicillin, and related antibiotics
   5716..6304    +  rep_origin     ori: high-copy-number ColE1/pMB1/pBR322/pUC origin of replication
   6487..6579    +  CDS            lacI (fragment): lac repressor; lacI; The lac repressor binds to the lac operator to inhibit transcription in E. coli. This inhibition can be relieved by adding lactose or isopropyl-β-D-thiogalactopyranoside (IPTG).
   6592..6613    +  protein_bind   CAP binding site: CAP binding activates transcription in the presence of cAMP. E. coli catabolite activator protein
   6628..6658    +  promoter       lac promoter: promoter for the E. coli lac operon
   6666..6682    +  protein_bind   lac operator: The lac repressor binds to the lac operator to inhibit transcription in E. coli. This inhibition can be relieved by adding lactose or isopropyl-β-D-thiogalactopyranoside (IPTG). lac repressor encoded by lacI
   6727..6745    +  promoter       T3 promoter: promoter for bacteriophage T3 RNA polymerase
   6773..6999    +  promoter       RSV promoter: Rous sarcoma virus enhancer/promoter
   7000..7180    +  LTR            5' LTR (truncated): truncated 5' long terminal repeat (LTR) from HIV-1
   7227..7352    +  misc_feature   HIV-1 Ψ: packaging signal of human immunodeficiency virus type 1
   7336..7699    +  CDS            HIV-1 gag (fragment): gag protein from human immunodeficiency virus 1; gag
   7845..8078    +  misc_feature   RRE: The Rev response element (RRE) of HIV-1 allows for Rev-dependent mRNA export from the nucleus to the cytoplasm.
>Addgene plasmid #193593 | pXPR_003 sgNFkB2 guide 1 | addgene full sequence | sequence record 380086 | Addgene NGS Result
TAACAAATTGGCTGTGGTATATAAAATTATTCATAATGATAGTAGGAGGCTTGGTAGGTTTAAGAATAGT
TTTTGCTGTACTTTCTATAGTGAATAGAGTTAGGCAGGGATATTCACCATTATCGTTTCAGACCCACCTC
CCAACCCCGAGGGGACCCAGAGAGGGCCTATTTCCCATGATTCCTTCATATTTGCATATACGATACAAGG
CTGTTAGAGAGATAATTAGAATTAATTTGACTGTAAACACAAAGATATTAGTACAAAATACGTGACGTAG
AAAGTAATAATTTCTTGGGTAGTTTGCAGTTTTAAAATTATGTTTTAAAATGGACTATCATATGCTTACC
GTAACTTGAAAGTATTTCGATTTCTTGGCTTTATATATCTTGTGGAAAGGACGAAACACCGGGGACCAGC
CAAGATCGAGGGTTTTAGAGCTAGAAATAGCAAGTTAAAATAAGGCTAGTCCGTTATCAACTTGAAAAAG
TGGCACCGAGTCGGTGCTTTTTTAAGCTTGGCGTAACTAGATCTTGAGACAAATGGCAGTATTCATCCAC
AATTTTAAAAGAAAAGGGGGGATTGGGGGGTACAGTGCAGGGGAAAGAATAGTAGACATAATAGCAACAG
ACATACAAACTAAAGAATTACAAAAACAAATTACAAAAATTCAAAATTTTCGGGTTTATTACAGGGACAG
CAGAGATCCACTTTGGCGCCGGCTCGAGGGGGCCCGGGTGCAAAGATGGATAAAGTTTTAAACAGAGAGG
AATCTTTGCAGCTAATGGACCTTCTAGGTCTTGAAAGGAGTGGGAATTGGCTCCGGTGCCCGTCAGTGGG
CAGAGCGCACATCGCCCACAGTCCCCGAGAAGTTGGGGGGAGGGGTCGGCAATTGATCCGGTGCCTAGAG
AAGGTGGCGCGGGGTAAACTGGGAAAGTGATGTCGTGTACTGGCTCCGCCTTTTTCCCGAGGGTGGGGGA
GAACCGTATATAAGTGCAGTAGTCGCCGTGAACGTTCTTTTTCGCAACGGGTTTGCCGCCAGAACACAGG
TAAGTGCCGTGTGTGGTTCCCGCGGGCCTGGCCTCTTTACGGGTTATGGCCCTTGCGTGCCTTGAATTAC
TTCCACCTGGCTGCAGTACGTGATTCTTGATCCCGAGCTTCGGGTTGGAAGTGGGTGGGAGAGTTCGAGG
CCTTGCGCTTAAGGAGCCCCTTCGCCTCGTGCTTGAGTTGAGGCCTGGCCTGGGCGCTGGGGCCGCCGCG
TGCGAATCTGGTGGCACCTTCGCGCCTGTCTCGCTGCTTTCGATAAGTCTCTAGCCATTTAAAATTTTTG
ATGACCTGCTGCGACGCTTTTTTTCTGGCAAGATAGTCTTGTAAATGCGGGCCAAGATCTGCACACTGGT
ATTTCGGTTTTTGGGGCCGCGGGCGGCGACGGGGCCCGTGCGTCCCAGCGCACATGTTCGGCGAGGCGGG
GCCTGCGAGCGCGGCCACCGAGAATCGGACGGGGGTAGTCTCAAGCTGGCCGGCCTGCTCTGGTGCCTGG
CCTCGCGCCGCCGTGTATCGCCCCGCCCTGGGCGGCAAGGCTGGCCCGGTCGGCACCAGTTGCGTGAGCG
GAAAGATGGCCGCTTCCCGGCCCTGCTGCAGGGAGCTCAAAATGGAGGACGCGGCGCTCGGGAGAGCGGG
CGGGTGAGTCACCCACACAAAGGAAAAGGGCCTTTCCGTCCTCAGCCGTCGCTTCATGTGACTCCACGGA
GTACCGGGCGCCGTCCAGGCACCTCGATTAGTTCTCGAGCTTTTGGAGTACGTCGTCTTTAGGTTGGGGG
GAGGGGTTTTATGCGATGGAGTTTCCCCACACTGAGTGGGTGGAGACTGAAGTTAGGCCAGCTTGGCACT
TGATGTAATTCTCCTTGGAATTTGCCCTTTTTGAGTTTGGATCTTGGTTCATTCTCAAGCCTCAGACAGT
GGTTCAAAGTTTTTTTCTTCCATTTCAGGTGTCGTGACGTACGGCCACCATGACCGAGTACAAGCCCACG
GTGCGCCTCGCCACCCGCGACGACGTCCCCAGGGCCGTACGCACCCTCGCCGCCGCGTTCGCCGACTACC
CCGCCACGCGCCACACCGTCGATCCGGACCGCCACATCGAGCGGGTCACCGAGCTGCAAGAACTCTTCCT
CACGCGCGTCGGGCTCGACATCGGCAAGGTGTGGGTCGCGGACGACGGCGCCGCCGTGGCGGTCTGGACC
ACGCCGGAGAGCGTCGAAGCGGGGGCGGTGTTCGCCGAGATCGGCCCGCGCATGGCCGAGTTGAGCGGTT
CCCGGCTGGCCGCGCAGCAACAGATGGAAGGCCTCCTGGCGCCGCACCGGCCCAAGGAGCCCGCGTGGTT
CCTGGCCACCGTCGGAGTCTCGCCCGACCACCAGGGCAAGGGTCTGGGCAGCGCCGTCGTGCTCCCCGGA
GTGGAGGCGGCCGAGCGCGCCGGGGTGCCCGCCTTCCTGGAGACCTCCGCGCCCCGCAACCTCCCCTTCT
ACGAGCGGCTCGGCTTCACCGTCACCGCCGACGTCGAGGTGCCCGAAGGACCGCGCACCTGGTGCATGAC
CCGCAAGCCCGGTGCCTGAACGCGTTAAGTCGACAATCAACCTCTGGATTACAAAATTTGTGAAAGATTG
ACTGGTATTCTTAACTATGTTGCTCCTTTTACGCTATGTGGATACGCTGCTTTAATGCCTTTGTATCATG
CTATTGCTTCCCGTATGGCTTTCATTTTCTCCTCCTTGTATAAATCCTGGTTGCTGTCTCTTTATGAGGA
GTTGTGGCCCGTTGTCAGGCAACGTGGCGTGGTGTGCACTGTGTTTGCTGACGCAACCCCCACTGGTTGG
GGCATTGCCACCACCTGTCAGCTCCTTTCCGGGACTTTCGCTTTCCCCCTCCCTATTGCCACGGCGGAAC
TCATCGCCGCCTGCCTTGCCCGCTGCTGGACAGGGGCTCGGCTGTTGGGCACTGACAATTCCGTGGTGTT
GTCGGGGAAATCATCGTCCTTTCCTTGGCTGCTCGCCTGTGTTGCCACCTGGATTCTGCGCGGGACGTCC
TTCTGCTACGTCCCTTCGGCCCTCAATCCAGCGGACCTTCCTTCCCGCGGCCTGCTGCCGGCTCTGCGGC
CTCTTCCGCGTCTTCGCCTTCGCCCTCAGACGAGTCGGATCTCCCTTTGGGCCGCCTCCCCGCGTCGACT
TTAAGACCAATGACTTACAAGGCAGCTGTAGATCTTAGCCACTTTTTAAAAGAAAAGGGGGGACTGGAAG
GGCTAATTCACTCCCAACGAAGACAAGATCTGCTTTTTGCTTGTACTGGGTCTCTCTGGTTAGACCAGAT
CTGAGCCTGGGAGCTCTCTGGCTAACTAGGGAACCCACTGCTTAAGCCTCAATAAAGCTTGCCTTGAGTG
CTTCAAGTAGTGTGTGCCCGTCTGTTGTGTGACTCTGGTAACTAGAGATCCCTCAGACCCTTTTAGTCAG
TGTGGAAAATCTCTAGCAGTACGTATAGTAGTTCATGTCATCTTATTATTCAGTATTTATAACTTGCAAA
GAAATGAATATCAGAGAGTGAGAGGAACTTGTTTATTGCAGCTTATAATGGTTACAAATAAAGCAATAGC
ATCACAAATTTCACAAATAAAGCATTTTTTTCACTGCATTCTAGTTGTGGTTTGTCCAAACTCATCAATG
TATCTTATCATGTCTGGCTCTAGCTATCCCGCCCCTAACTCCGCCCATCCCGCCCCTAACTCCGCCCAGT
TCCGCCCATTCTCCGCCCCATGGCTGACTAATTTTTTTTATTTATGCAGAGGCCGAGGCCGCCTCGGCCT
CTGAGCTATTCCAGAAGTAGTGAGGAGGCTTTTTTGGAGGCCTAGGGACGTACCCAATTCGCCCTATAGT
GAGTCGTATTACGCGCGCTCACTGGCCGTCGTTTTACAACGTCGTGACTGGGAAAACCCTGGCGTTACCC
AACTTAATCGCCTTGCAGCACATCCCCCTTTCGCCAGCTGGCGTAATAGCGAAGAGGCCCGCACCGATCG
CCCTTCCCAACAGTTGCGCAGCCTGAATGGCGAATGGG
[124 nt withheld, positions 4099-4222]
C
[91 nt withheld, positions 4224-4314]
A
[49 nt withheld, positions 4316-4364]
CCTTTGACGTTGGAGTCCACGTTCTTT
[37 nt withheld, positions 4392-4428]
ACCCTATCTCGGTCTATTCTTTTGATTTATAAGGGATTTTGCCGATTTCGGCCTATTGGTTAAAAAATGA
GCTGATTTAACAAAAATTTAACGCGAATTTTAACAAAATATTAACGCTTACAATTTAGGTGGCACTTTTC
GGGGAAATGTGCGCGGAACCCCTATTTGTTTATTTTTCTAAATACATTCAAATATGTATCCGCTCATGAG
ACAATAACCCTGATAAATGCTTCAATAATATTGAAAAAGGAAGAGTATGAGTATTCAACATTTCCGTGTC
GCCCTTATTCCCTTTTTTGCGGCATTTTGCCTTCCTGTTTTTGCTCACCCAGAAACGCTGGTGAAAGTAA
AAGATGCTGAAGATCAGTTGGGTGCACGAGTGGGTTACATCGAACTGGATCTCAACAGCGGTAAGATCCT
TGAGAGTTTTCGCCCCGAAGAACGTTTTCCAATGATGAGCACTTTTAAAGTTCTGCTATGTGGCGCGGTA
TTATCCCGTATTGACGCCGGGCAAGAGCAACTCGGTCGCCGCATACACTATTCTCAGAATGACTTGGTTG
AGTACTCACCAGTCACAGAAAAGCATCTTACGGATGGCATGACAGTAAGAGAATTATGCAGTGCTGCCAT
AACCATGAGTGATAACACTGCGGCCAACTTACTTCTGACAACGATCGGAGGACCGAAGGAGCTAACCGCT
TTTTTGCACAACATGGGGGATCATGTAACTCGCCTTGATCGTTGGGAACCGGAGCTGAATGAAGCCATAC
CAAACGACGAGCGTGACACCACGATGCCTGTAGCAATGGCAACAACGTTGCGCAAACTATTAACTGGCGA
ACTACTTACTCTAGCTTCCCGGCAACAATTAATAGACTGGATGGAGGCGGATAAAGTTGCAGGACCACTT
CTGCGCTCGGCCCTTCCGGCTGGCTGGTTTATTGCTGATAAATCTGGAGCCGGTGAGCGTGGGTCTCGCG
GTATCATTGCAGCACTGGGGCCAGATGGTAAGCCCTCCCGTATCGTAGTTATCTACACGACGGGGAGTCA
GGCAACTATGGATGAACGAAATAGACAGATCGCTGAGATAGGTGCCTCACTGATTAAGCATTGGTAACTG
TCAGACCAAGTTTACTCATATATACTTTAGATTGATTTAAAACTTCATTTTTAATTTAAAAGGATCTAGG
TGAAGATCCTTTTTGATAATCTCATGACCAAAATCCCTTAACGTGAGTTTTCGTTCCACTGAGCGTCAGA
CCCCGTAGAAAAGATCAAAGGATCTTCTTGAGATCCTTTTTTTCTGCGCGTAATCTGCTGCTTGCAAACA
AAAAAACCACCGCTACCAGCGGTGGTTTGTTTGCCGGATCAAGAGCTACCAACTCTTTTTCCGAAGGTAA
CTGGCTTCAGCAGAGCGCAGATACCAAATACTGTTCTTCTAGTGTAGCCGTAGTTAGGCCACCACTTCAA
GAACTCTGTAGCACCGCCTACATACCTCGCTCTGCTAATCCTGTTACCAGTGGCTGCTGCCAGTGGCGAT
AAGTCGTGTCTTACCGGGTTGGACTCAAGACGATAGTTACCGGATAAGGCGCAGCGGTCGGGCTGAACGG
GGGGTTCGTGCACACAGCCCAGCTTGGAGCGAACGACCTACACCGAACTGAGATACCTACAGCGTGAGCT
ATGAGAAAGCGCCACGCTTCCCGAAGGGAGAAAGGCGGACAGGTATCCGGTAAGCGGCAGGGTCGGAACA
GGAGAGCGCACGAGGGAGCTTCCAGGGGGAAACGCCTGGTATCTTTATAGTCCTGTCGGGTTTCGCCACC
TCTGACTTGAGCGTCGATTTTTGTGATGCTCGTCAGGGGGGCGGAGCCTATGGAAAAACGCCAGCAACGC
GGCCTTTTTACGGTTCCTGGCCTTTTGCTGGCCTTTTGCTCACATGTTCTTTCCTGCGTTATCCCCTGAT
TCTGTGGATAACCGTATTACCGCCTTTGAGTGAGCTGATACCGCTCGCCGCAGCCGAACGACCGAGCGCA
GCGAGTCAGTGAGCGAGGAAGCGGAAGAGCGCCCAATACGCAAACCGCCTCTCCCCGCGCGTTGGCCGAT
TCATTAATGCAGCTGGCACGACAGGTTTCCCGACTGGAAAGCGGGCAGTGAGCGCAACGCAATTAATGTG
AGTTAGCTCACTCATTAGGCACCCCAGGCTTTACACTTTATGCTTCCGGCTCGTATGTTGTGTGGAATTG
TGAGCGGATAACAATTTCACACAGGAAACAGCTATGACCATGATTACGCCAAGCGCGCAATTAACCCTCA
CTAAAGGGAACAAAAGCTGGAGCTGCAAGCTTAATGTAGTCTTATGCAATACTCTTGTAGTCTTGCAACA
TGGTAACGATGAGTTAGCAACATGCCTTACAAGGAGAGAAAAAGCACCGTGCATGCCGATTGGTGGAAGT
AAGGTGGTACGATCGTGCCTTATTAGGAAGGCAACAGACGGGTCTGACATGGATTGGACGAACCACTGAA
TTGCCGCATTGCAGAGATATTGTATTTAAGTGCCTAGCTCGATACATAAACGGGTCTCTCTGGTTAGACC
AGATCTGAGCCTGGGAGCTCTCTGGCTAACTAGGGAACCCACTGCTTAAGCCTCAATAAAGCTTGCCTTG
AGTGCTTCAAGTAGTGTGTGCCCGTCTGTTGTGTGACTCTGGTAACTAGAGATCCCTCAGACCCTTTTAG
TCAGTGTGGAAAATCTCTAGCAGTGGCGCCCGAACAGGGACTTGAAAGCGAAAGGGAAACCAGAGGAGCT
CTCTCGACGCAGGACTCGGCTTGCTGAAGCGCGCACGGCAAGAGGCGAGGGGCGGCGACTGGTGAGTACG
CCAAAAATTTTGACTAGCGGAGGCTAGAAGGAGAGAGATGGGTGCGAGAGCGTCAGTATTAAGCGGGGGA
GAATTAGATCGCGATGGGAAAAAATTCGGTTAAGGCCAGGGGGAAAGAAAAAATATAAATTAAAACATAT
AGTATGGGCAAGCAGGGAGCTAGAACGATTCGCAGTTAATCCTGGCCTGTTAGAAACATCAGAAGGCTGT
AGACAAATACTGGGACAGCTACAACCATCCCTTCAGACAGGATCAGAAGAACTTAGATCATTATATAATA
CAGTAGCAACCCTCTATTGTGTGCATCAAAGGATAGAGATAAAAGACACCAAGGAAGCTTTAGACAAGAT
AGAGGAAGAGCAAAACAAAAGTAAGACCACCGCACAGCAAGCGGCCGCTGATCTTCAGACCTGGAGGAGG
AGATATGAGGGACAATTGGAGAAGTGAATTATATAAATATAAAGTAGTAAAAATTGAACCATTAGGAGTA
GCACCCACCAAGGCAAAGAGAAGAGTGGTGCAGAGAGAAAAAAGAGCAGTGGGAATAGGAGCTTTGTTCC
TTGGGTTCTTGGGAGCAGCAGGAAGCACTATGGGCGCAGCGTCAATGACGCTGACGGTACAGGCCAGACA
ATTATTGTCTGGTATAGTGCAGCAGCAGAACAATTTGCTGAGGGCTATTGAGGCGCAACAGCATCTGTTG
CAACTCACAGTCTGGGGCATCAAGCAGCTCCAGGCAAGAATCCTGGCTGTGGAAAGATACCTAAAGGATC
AACAGCTCCTGGGGATTTGGGGTTGCTCTGGAAAACTCATTTGCACCACTGCTGTGCCTTGGAATGCTAG
TTGGAGTAATAAATCTCTGGAACAGATTTGGAATCACACGACCTGGATGGAGTGGGACAGAGAAATTAAC
AATTACACAAGCTTAATACACTCCTTAATTGAAGAATCGCAAAACCAGCAAGAAAAGAATGAACAAGAAT
TATTGGAATTAGATAAATGGGCAAGTTTGTGGAATTGGTTTAACA
